>Addgene plasmid #31465 | pTRETightBI-RY-4 | addgene partial sequence | sequence record 36662 | mCherry-R 5'-TTGGTCACCTTCAGCTTGG-3'
CCTCGCCCTCGCCTCGATCTCGAACTCGTGGCCGTTCACGGAGCCCTCCATGTGCACCTTGAAGCGCATG
AACTCCTTGATGATGGCCATGTTATCCTCCTCGCCCTTGCTCACCATGACTTTACGCTTCTTTTTAGGGC
CCATGGT
