>Addgene plasmid #31465 | pTRETightBI-RY-4 | addgene partial sequence | sequence record 37672 | mCherry-F 5'-ccccgtaatgcagaagaaga-3'
CGGAGTCCCCGAGGAGGCGCCCTGAAGGGCGAGATCAAGCAGAGGCTGAAGCTGAAGGACGGCGGCCACT
ACGACGCTGAGGTCAAGACCACCTACAAGGCCAAGAAGCCCGTGCAGCTGCCCGGCGCCTACAACGTCAA
CATCAAGTTGGACATCACCTCCCACAACGAGGACTACACCATCGTGGAACAGTACGAACGCGCCGAGGGC
CGCCACTCCACCGGCGGCATGGACGAGCTGTACAAGTAAATCGATCCGCCTCGAGCCGGTACCTGCACTC
GCGCACTTTACCGGTACCTGCACTCGCGCACTTTACCGGTACCTGCACTCGCGCACTTTACCGGTACCTG
CACTCGCGCACTTTACCGGATCGCGGGCGATATCTCCAGAGGATCATAATCAGCCATACCACATTTGTAG
AGGTTTTACTTGCTTTAAAAAACCTCCCACACCTCCCCCTGAACCTGAAACATAAAATGAATGCAATTGT
TGTTGTTAACTTGTTTATTGCAGCTTATAATGGTTACAAATAAAGCAATAGCATCACAAATTTCACAAAT
AAAGCATTTTTTTCACTGCCGACGTCAGGTGGCACTTTTCGGGGAAATGTGCGCGGAACCCCTATTTGTT
TATTTTTCTAAATACATTCAAATATGTATCCGCTCATGAGACAATAACCCTGATAAATGCTTCAATAATA
TTGAAAAAGGAAGAGTATGAGTATTCAACATTTCCGTGTCGCCCTTATTCCCTTTTTTGC
