[The description below was written by a language model from this plasmid's Addgene catalogue record.]
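Description:
pTRETightBI-RY-4 is a mammalian expression plasmid built on the commercial pTRETightBI backbone (about 2.85 kb without insert), a tetracycline-responsive vector whose bidirectional promoter drives two divergent transcription units from a single regulatory element. In general, TRE-Tight promoters of this kind are silent on their own and require a tetracycline-controlled transactivator (tTA or rtTA) supplied in the host cell, so that expression can be tuned with doxycycline. The record does not specify which transactivator system was used. The plasmid is propagated in E. coli under ampicillin selection. Its copy number is not recorded, and the depositor notes that the repeated SV40 polyadenylation signals flanking the two cassettes are prone to recombination in bacteria.

The payload consists of two fluorescent reporters, eYFP and mCherry, each carrying an N-terminal nuclear localization signal that concentrates the signal in the nucleus for easier single-cell quantification. The two coding regions were inserted by restriction cloning on either side of the bidirectional promoter (EcoRI/BamHI and NdeI/ClaI sites, all retained). The mCherry 3′UTR contains four tandem binding sites for miR-20, whereas no such sites are recorded for eYFP. Because both reporters are co-transcribed from the same promoter, eYFP serves as an internal measure of transcriptional activity, while mCherry reports the output of a microRNA-targeted message. Comparing the two signals cell by cell shows how strongly miR-20 represses its target at different expression levels, consistent with the associated study of threshold-like behaviour in microRNA-mediated regulation. No feature table was provided, so the exact positions and orientation of the elements are not documented here.
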