Addgene plasmid #31465: pTRETightBI-RY-4
Depositing lab: Phil Sharp. Depositing organization: Massachusetts Institute of Technology. Publication: MicroRNAs can generate thresholds in target gene expression. Mukherji S, Ebert MS, Zheng GX, Tsang JS, Sharp PA, van Oudenaarden A. Nat Genet. 2011 Aug 21;43(9):854-9. doi: 10.1038/ng.905. PubMed 21857679.
Backbone
  Vector backbone: pTRETightBI
  Backbone manufacturer: Clontech
  Backbone size w/o insert (bp): 2850
  Vector type: Mammalian Expression
Growth in bacteria
  Bacterial resistance: Ampicillin, 100 μg/mL
  Growth temperature: 30°C
  Growth strain: Top10
  Growth instructions: Grow TopTen cells at 30C instead of 37C to reduce risk of recombination at the SV40 pA sites.
  Copy number: Unknown
Gene/Insert
  Gene/Insert name: eYFP and mCherry
  Species: fluorescent proteins
  Insert size (bp): 740
  Tag / fusion protein: NLS (N terminal on insert)
  Cloning method: Restriction Enzyme; 5′ cloning site EcoRI, BamHI (not destroyed); 3′ cloning site NdeI, ClaI (not destroyed)
  Sequencing primers: 5′ n/a
Terms and licenses: Academic/Nonprofit Terms; Industry Terms: Not Available to Industry
Depositor comments: 4 tandem miR-20 binding sites in mCherry 3'UTR
How to cite: pTRETightBI-RY-4 was a gift from Phil Sharp (Addgene plasmid # 31465 ; http://n2t.net/addgene:31465 ; RRID:Addgene_31465)
